Addgene plasmid #182885: Lenti_EGFP-P2A_truncHaus6_IRES_Blast
Purpose: Transfer vector for production of lentivirus. Control plasmid for rescue experiment of HAUS6 depletion phenotype, containing a nonsense mutation and a truncation in HAUS6.
Depositing lab: Daniel Gerlich. Depositing organization: Institut fuer Molekulare Biotechnologie (IMBA). Publication: Augmin accumulation on long-lived microtubules drives amplification and kinetochore-directed growth. David AF, Roudot P, Legant WR, Betzig E, Danuser G, Gerlich DW. J Cell Biol. 2019 Jul 1;218(7):2150-2168. doi: 10.1083/jcb.201805044. Epub 2019 May 21. PubMed 31113824.
Backbone
  Vector backbone: Transfer vector for Lentivirus production
  Total vector size (bp): 12666
  Vector type: Mammalian Expression, Bacterial Expression, Lentiviral
  Selectable markers: Blasticidin
Growth in bacteria
  Bacterial resistance: Ampicillin, 100 μg/mL
  Growth temperature: 37°C
  Growth strain: NEB Stable
  Copy number: Unknown
Gene/Insert
  Gene/Insert name: HAUS 6
  Species: H. sapiens (human)
  Mutation: stop codon introduced 2 amino acids downstream of start methionine of Haus6
  Entrez Gene: HAUS6 (a.k.a. Dgt6, FAM29A)
  Promoter: EF1alpha core
  Cloning method: Gibson Cloning
  Sequencing primers: 5′ GCCGCCGGGATCACTCTCG; 3′ CATGCCCGCTTTTGAGA
Terms and licenses: Academic/Nonprofit Terms; Industry Terms: Not Available to Industry
How to cite: Lenti_EGFP-P2A_truncHaus6_IRES_Blast was a gift from Daniel Gerlich (Addgene plasmid # 182885 ; http://n2t.net/addgene:182885 ; RRID:Addgene_182885)
