[The description below was written by a language model from this plasmid's Addgene catalogue record and pLannotate feature annotations shown in this document.]
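Description:
Lenti_EGFP-P2A_truncHaus6_IRES_Blast is an HIV-1-based lentiviral transfer vector of about 12.7 kb, used to produce lentivirus for stable transgene delivery into mammalian cells. It is propagated in E. coli through a high-copy ColE1/pUC-type origin with ampicillin resistance (AmpR), and the backbone also carries an f1 ori and an SV40/EM7-driven BleoR (Zeocin) cassette located outside the viral genome. A CMV enhancer/promoter fused to a truncated 5' LTR drives transcription of the packageable RNA. That RNA includes the Ψ packaging signal with a gag fragment, the RRE for Rev-dependent nuclear export, the cPPT/CTS, a WPRE to enhance expression, and a truncated 3' LTR followed by a bGH polyadenylation signal.

The internal expression cassette uses the EF-1α core promoter to drive EGFP, which, according to the plasmid name, is linked through a P2A self-cleaving peptide to human HAUS6, a subunit of the augmin complex involved in spindle microtubule nucleation. The P2A itself is not annotated in the feature table. The HAUS6 sequence carries a stop codon two amino acids after its start methionine, along with a truncation, so no functional HAUS6 should be produced; the annotation detects the coding sequence as two adjacent fragments. Downstream lie a chimeric intron and an EMCV IRES that directs translation of blasticidin S deaminase from the same transcript. Transduced cells can therefore be selected with blasticidin and identified by green fluorescence. The construct serves as the negative control in rescue experiments for the HAUS6 depletion phenotype, matching the vector context of a rescue construct without supplying the protein.
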