Features (pLannotate 1.2.2; 35 found; start..end, strand, type, name):
     31..83      -  misc_feature   bom (fragment): basis of mobility region from pBR322
    238..617     +  enhancer       CMV enhancer: human cytomegalovirus immediate early enhancer
    618..817     +  promoter       CMV promoter: human cytomegalovirus (CMV) immediate early promoter
    835..1015    +  LTR            5' LTR (truncated): truncated 5' long terminal repeat (LTR) from HIV-1
   1062..1187    +  misc_feature   HIV-1 Ψ: packaging signal of human immunodeficiency virus type 1
   1171..1534    +  CDS            HIV-1 gag (fragment): gag protein from human immunodeficiency virus 1; gag
   1680..1913    +  misc_feature   RRE: The Rev response element (RRE) of HIV-1 allows for Rev-dependent mRNA export from the nucleus to the cytoplasm.
   2290..2390    +  CDS            Rev (fragment): human immunodeficiency virus 1 (HIV-1) Rev protein; rev; enhances nuclear export of unspliced and incompletely spliced viral mRNAs
   2440..2557    +  misc_feature   cPPT/CTS: central polypurine tract and central termination sequence of HIV-1
   2606..2624    +  CDS            small t antigen (fragment): SV40 (simian virus 40) small t antigen
   2650..2861    +  promoter       EF-1α core promoter: core promoter for human elongation factor EF-1α
   2882..3598    +  CDS            EGFP: EGFP is a basic (constitutively fluorescent) green fluorescent protein published in 1996, derived from Aequorea victoria. It is reported to be a rapidly-maturing weak dimer with moderate acid sensitivity.
   3671..4456    +  CDS            HAUS6 (fragment): HAUS6_HUMAN - Also known as DGT6, FAM29A, KIAA1574. Experimental evidence at protein level: Swiss-Prot protein existence level 1. Contributes to mitotic spindle assembly, maintenance of centrosome integrity and completion of cytokinesis as part of the HAUS augmin-like complex. Promotes the nucleation of microtubules from the spindle through recruitment of NEDD1 and gamma-tubulin. From Homo sapiens (Human).
   4458..5966    +  CDS            HAUS6 (fragment): HAUS6_HUMAN - Also known as DGT6, FAM29A, KIAA1574. Experimental evidence at protein level: Swiss-Prot protein existence level 1. Contributes to mitotic spindle assembly, maintenance of centrosome integrity and completion of cytokinesis as part of the HAUS augmin-like complex. Promotes the nucleation of microtubules from the spindle through recruitment of NEDD1 and gamma-tubulin. From Homo sapiens (Human).
   6033..6262    +  intron         chimeric intron: chimera between introns from adenovirus and immunoglobulin heavy chain genes
   6429..6891    +  misc_feature   IRES: internal ribosome entry site (IRES) of the encephalomyocarditis virus (EMCV)
   6924..7322    +  CDS            BSD: blasticidin S deaminase; Aspergillus terreus BSD; confers resistance to blasticidin
   7342..7930    +  misc_feature   WPRE: woodchuck hepatitis virus posttranscriptional regulatory element
   7867..8448    +  CDS            nef (fragment): NEF_HV1H2 - Experimental evidence at protein level: Swiss-Prot protein existence level 1. Extracellular Nef protein targets CD4(+) T-lymphocytes for apoptosis by interacting with CXCR4 surface receptors. From Human immunodeficiency virus type 1 group M subtype B (isolate HXB2) (HIV-1).
   8455..8635    +  LTR            5' LTR (truncated): truncated 5' long terminal repeat (LTR) from HIV-1
   8667..8891    +  polyA_signal   bGH poly(A) signal: bovine growth hormone polyadenylation signal
   8895..8916    +  promoter       SV40 promoter (fragment): SV40 enhancer and early promoter
   8937..9365    +  rep_origin     f1 ori (sequence partly withheld): f1 bacteriophage origin of replication; arrow indicates direction of (+) strand synthesis
   9379..9708    +  promoter       SV40 promoter: SV40 enhancer and early promoter
   9756..9803    +  promoter       EM7 promoter: synthetic bacterial promoter&nbsp
   9822..10196   +  CDS            BleoR: antibiotic-binding protein; Sh ble from Streptoalloteichus hindustanus; confers resistance to bleomycin, phleomycin, and Zeocin™
  10206..10331   +  CDS            ble (fragment): BLE_KLEPN - Experimental evidence at protein level: Swiss-Prot protein existence level 1. Binding protein with a strong affinity to the bleomycin family of antibiotics. Binds to CL990; an antimitotic-antibiotic compound. From Klebsiella pneumoniae.
  10326..10447   +  polyA_signal   SV40 poly(A) signal: SV40 polyadenylation signal
  10518..10540   -  protein_bind   lac operator (fragment): The lac repressor binds to the lac operator to inhibit transcription in E. coli. This inhibition can be relieved by adding lactose or isopropyl-β-D-thiogalactopyranoside (IPTG). lac repressor encoded by lacI
  10544..10574   -  promoter       lac promoter: promoter for the E. coli lac operon
  10589..10610   -  protein_bind   CAP binding site: CAP binding activates transcription in the presence of cAMP. E. coli catabolite activator protein
  10623..10715   -  CDS            lacI (fragment): lac repressor; lacI; The lac repressor binds to the lac operator to inhibit transcription in E. coli. This inhibition can be relieved by adding lactose or isopropyl-β-D-thiogalactopyranoside (IPTG).
  10898..11486   -  rep_origin     ori: high-copy-number ColE1/pMB1/pBR322/pUC origin of replication
  11657..12517   -  CDS            AmpR: β-lactamase; bla; confers resistance to ampicillin, carbenicillin, and related antibiotics
  12518..12622   -  promoter       AmpR promoter: bla
>Addgene plasmid #182885 | Lenti_EGFP-P2A_truncHaus6_IRES_Blast | addgene full sequence | sequence record 367930 | Addgene NGS Result
GTCGACGGATCGGGAGATCTCCCGATCCCCTATGGTGCACTCTCAGTACAATCTGCTCTGATGCCGCATA
GTTAAGCCAGTATCTGCTCCCTGCTTGTGTGTTGGAGGTCGCTGAGTAGTGCGCGAGCAAAATTTAAGCT
ACAACAAGGCAAGGCTTGACCGACAATTGCATGAAGAATCTGCTTAGGGTTAGGCGTTTTGCGCTGCTTC
GCGATGTACGGGCCAGATATACGCGTTGACATTGATTATTGACTAGTTATTAATAGTAATCAATTACGGG
GTCATTAGTTCATAGCCCATATATGGAGTTCCGCGTTACATAACTTACGGTAAATGGCCCGCCTGGCTGA
CCGCCCAACGACCCCCGCCCATTGACGTCAATAATGACGTATGTTCCCATAGTAACGCCAATAGGGACTT
TCCATTGACGTCAATGGGTGGAGTATTTACGGTAAACTGCCCACTTGGCAGTACATCAAGTGTATCATAT
GCCAAGTACGCCCCCTATTGACGTCAATGACGGTAAATGGCCCGCCTGGCATTATGCCCAGTACATGACC
TTATGGGACTTTCCTACTTGGCAGTACATCTACGTATTAGTCATCGCTATTACCATGGTGATGCGGTTTT
GGCAGTACATCAATGGGCGTGGATAGCGGTTTGACTCACGGGGATTTCCAAGTCTCCACCCCATTGACGT
CAATGGGAGTTTGTTTTGGCACCAAAATCAACGGGACTTTCCAAAATGTCGTAACAACTCCGCCCCATTG
ACGCAAATGGGCGGTAGGCGTGTACGGTGGGAGGTCTATATAAGCAGCGCGTTTTGCCTGTACTGGGTCT
CTCTGGTTAGACCAGATCTGAGCCTGGGAGCTCTCTGGCTAACTAGGGAACCCACTGCTTAAGCCTCAAT
AAAGCTTGCCTTGAGTGCTTCAAGTAGTGTGTGCCCGTCTGTTGTGTGACTCTGGTAACTAGAGATCCCT
CAGACCCTTTTAGTCAGTGTGGAAAATCTCTAGCAGTGGCGCCCGAACAGGGACTTGAAAGCGAAAGGGA
AACCAGAGGAGCTCTCTCGACGCAGGACTCGGCTTGCTGAAGCGCGCACGGCAAGAGGCGAGGGGCGGCG
ACTGGTGAGTACGCCAAAAATTTTGACTAGCGGAGGCTAGAAGGAGAGAGATGGGTGCGAGAGCGTCAGT
ATTAAGCGGGGGAGAATTAGATCGCGATGGGAAAAAATTCGGTTAAGGCCAGGGGGAAAGAAAAAATATA
AATTAAAACATATAGTATGGGCAAGCAGGGAGCTAGAACGATTCGCAGTTAATCCTGGCCTGTTAGAAAC
ATCAGAAGGCTGTAGACAAATACTGGGACAGCTACAACCATCCCTTCAGACAGGATCAGAAGAACTTAGA
TCATTATATAATACAGTAGCAACCCTCTATTGTGTGCATCAAAGGATAGAGATAAAAGACACCAAGGAAG
CTTTAGACAAGATAGAGGAAGAGCAAAACAAAAGTAAGACCACCGCACAGCAAGCGGCCGCTGATCTTCA
GACCTGGAGGAGGAGATATGAGGGACAATTGGAGAAGTGAATTATATAAATATAAAGTAGTAAAAATTGA
ACCATTAGGAGTAGCACCCACCAAGGCAAAGAGAAGAGTGGTGCAGAGAGAAAAAAGAGCAGTGGGAATA
GGAGCTTTGTTCCTTGGGTTCTTGGGAGCAGCAGGAAGCACTATGGGCGCAGCGTCAATGACGCTGACGG
TACAGGCCAGACAATTATTGTCTGGTATAGTGCAGCAGCAGAACAATTTGCTGAGGGCTATTGAGGCGCA
ACAGCATCTGTTGCAACTCACAGTCTGGGGCATCAAGCAGCTCCAGGCAAGAATCCTGGCTGTGGAAAGA
TACCTAAAGGATCAACAGCTCCTGGGGATTTGGGGTTGCTCTGGAAAACTCATTTGCACCACTGCTGTGC
CTTGGAATGCTAGTTGGAGTAATAAATCTCTGGAACAGATTTGGAATCACACGACCTGGATGGAGTGGGA
CAGAGAAATTAACAATTACACAAGCTTAATACACTCCTTAATTGAAGAATCGCAAAACCAGCAAGAAAAG
AATGAACAAGAATTATTGGAATTAGATAAATGGGCAAGTTTGTGGAATTGGTTTAACATAACAAATTGGC
TGTGGTATATAAAATTATTCATAATGATAGTAGGAGGCTTGGTAGGTTTAAGAATAGTTTTTGCTGTACT
TTCTATAGTGAATAGAGTTAGGCAGGGATATTCACCATTATCGTTTCAGACCCACCTCCCAACCCCGAGG
GGACCCGACAGGCCCGAAGGAATAGAAGAAGAAGGTGGAGAGAGAGACAGAGACAGATCCATTCGATTAG
TGAACGGATCGGCACTGCGTGCGCCAATTCTGCAGACAAATGGCAGTATTCATCCACAATTTTAAAAGAA
AAGGGGGGATTGGGGGGTACAGTGCAGGGGAAAGAATAGTAGACATAATAGCAACAGACATACAAACTAA
AGAATTACAAAAACAAATTACAAAAATTCAAAATTTTCGGGTTTATTACAGGGACAGCAGAGATCCAGTT
TGGTTAATTAGCTAGCTAGGTCTTGAAAGGAGTGGGAATTGGCTCCGGTGCCCGTCAGTGGGCAGAGCGC
ACATCGCCCACAGTCCCCGAGAAGTTGGGGGGAGGGGTCGGCAATTGATCCGGTGCCTAGAGAAGGTGGC
GCGGGGTAAACTGGGAAAGTGATGTCGTGTACTGGCTCCGCCTTTTTCCCGAGGGTGGGGGAGAACCGTA
TATAAGTGCAGTAGTCGCCGTGAACGTTCTTTTTCGCAACGGGTTTGCCGCCAGAACACAGGAGAATTCT
CTAGAGCCACCATGGTGAGCAAGGGCGAGGAGCTGTTCACCGGGGTGGTGCCCATCCTGGTCGAGCTGGA
CGGCGACGTAAACGGCCACAAGTTCAGCGTGTCCGGCGAGGGCGAGGGCGATGCCACCTATGGTAAGCTT
ACCCTGAAGTTCATCTGCACCACCGGCAAGCTGCCCGTGCCCTGGCCCACCCTCGTGACCACCCTGACCT
ACGGCGTGCAGTGCTTCAGCCGCTACCCCGACCACATGAAGCAGCACGACTTTTTCAAGTCCGCCATGCC
CGAAGGCTACGTCCAGGAGCGCACCATCTTCTTTAAGGACGACGGCAACTACAAGACCCGCGCCGAGGTG
AAGTTCGAGGGCGACACCCTGGTGAACCGCATCGAGCTGAAGGGCATCGACTTCAAGGAGGACGGCAACA
TCCTGGGGCACAAGCTGGAGTACAACTACAACAGCCACAACGTCTATATCATGGCCGACAAGCAGAAGAA
CGGCATCAAGGTGAACTTCAAGATCCGCCACAACATCGAGGACGGCAGCGTGCAGCTCGCCGACCACTAC
CAGCAGAACACCCCCATCGGCGACGGCCCCGTGCTGCTGCCCGACAACCACTACCTGAGCACCCAGTCCG
CCCTGAGCAAAGACCCCAACGAGAAGCGCGATCACATGGTCCTGCTGGAGTTCGTGACCGCCGCCGGGAT
CACTCTCGGCATGGACGAGCTGTACAAGGGTTCCGGCGCAACAAACTTCTCTCTGCTGAAACAAGCCGGA
GATGTCGAAGAGAATCCTGGACCGACCGGTATGAGCTAGGCCTCGGTCACCGCTTTCGAGAAGGAGCATC
TCTGGATGTATCTGCAGGCGCTCGGCTTCGAGCCAGGCCCGGCAACCATTGCCTGCGGAAAGATCGTGTC
GCACACGCACCTCGGAGTGAACATGTTTGACAAGCTGAACCGTGATGCCTTTCATATAATTTCTTATTTT
TTGTTTCAAGTTCTGGACCAGTCTCTCACCAAAGAAGTTTTCAAATTTTGTTGGCCCCCATTTGACCAAA
AAAGTGACACTGAATTCCGAAAACATTGCTGTGAATGGATAAAAAGGATTTCTGGTGAATGTGGAAGCAG
CTTTCCTCAAGTTGTTGGTTCACTATTTCTTTCTCCTGGTGGTCCTAAGTTTATTCATCTGATGTATCAT
TTTGCAAGATTTGTTGCAATGAAATATATTAAATCCAATTCTAAAAATTCTTCTCATCATTTTGTAGAGA
CATTTAACATAAAACCACAGGACTTGCACAAATGCATTGCCAGATGCCATTTCGCACGTAGCAGATTTTT
ACAAATTTTGCAAAGACAAGATTGTGTTACCCAAAAATATCAGGAAAATGCACAATTATCAGTTAAGCAG
GTACGAAACTTGAGATCTGAATGTATAGGATTGGAAAACCAAATAAAGAAAATGGAACCCTATGATGACC
ACAGTAATATGGAAGAAAAAATTCAAAAGGTTCGGTCTTTGTGGGCTTCAGTGAATGAAACGCTCATGTT
TTTGGAAAAAGAGAGAGAAGTTGTTAGTTCGGTCCTTAGTCTTGTTGCTACATGATCTAGCCAACAGCCC
TGCCTCTTTCTTGTCGCAGTCAGTTTCATCATCAGATAGAAACAGTGTTACAGTACTTGAAAAGGACACA
AAGATGGGAACTCCCAAAGAAAAAAATGAAGCAATTTCTAAGAAAATACCAGAATTTGAAGTGGAAAATT
CTCCATTATCAGATGTTGCAAAGAATACAGAGAGTAGTGCATTTGGAGGGTCTTTGCCAGCTAAAAAAAG
TGATCCATTTCAAAAAGAGCAAGATCATCTGGTAGAAGAGGTTGCCAGAGCAGTTTTATCTGATTCACCA
CAGCTCTCTGAAGGAAAAGAAATAAAATTAGAGGAACTAATTGACTCTCTGGGTTCTAACCCCTTCTTAA
CAAGGAATCAGATTCCCCGTACTCCAGAAAACTTGATAACTGAAATTAGGAGCTCATGGAGAAAAGCTAT
TGAAATGGAAGAAAACAGAACTAAAGAACCAATTCAAATGGATGTTGAACATAGAGAAGTATTGCCAGAA
TCATTACCTGTGTTGCACAATCAAAGAGAATTTAGCATGGCTGATTTTCTCTTAGAAACCACTGTATCAG
ATTTTGGCCAGTCTCATTTGACTGAAGAGAAAGTTATTTCAGATTGCGAGTGTGTGCCTCAGAAACATGT
GCTGACCAGTCACATAGATGAACCACCAACACAAAATCAGTCAGATTTGTTAAATAAGAAAGTAATTTGC
AAGCAAGATTTGGAATGTTTAGCCTTCACCAAGCTTTCAGAAACTAGCCGAATGGAGACATTCTCCCCTG
CTGTCGGCAATAGGATAGATGTGATGGGTGGCAGTGAAGAGGAGTTTATGAAAATATTGGACCACTTAGA
AGTTTCTTGTAACAAACCTTCCACAAATAAAACTATGTTGTGGAATTCTTTTCAGATATCAATTGGAATT
AGTTCTAAGAGTTTTAAAGATAATGATTTTGGCATATTACACGAAACTCTCCCGGAAGAAGTTGGTCATC
TAAGTTTTAATAGTTCCAGTAGTTCAGAGGCCAATTTTAAACTGGAGCCAAATAGTCCTATGCATGGTGG
CACTCTTCTAGAAGATGTTGTGGGAGGGAGACAGACTACTCCAGAATCAGACTTTAATTTACAGGCTCTT
CGCAGTAGATACGAGGCTCTGAAGAAATCTCTTTCCAAGAAAAGGGAAGAATCTTACCTCTCGAATTCCC
AAACACCCGAAAGACACAAACCAGAATTGAGCCCTACTCCCCAAAATGTACAAACAGATGATACGCTTAA
CTTTTTGGACACCTGTGATTTGCATACTGAGCATATAAAGCCATCTTTACGCACGTCCATCGGTGAAAGA
AAACGGTCTCTTTCACCACTAATTAAGTTTTCTCCAGTGGAACAAAGATTGAGAACCACAATAGCATGTA
GTCTTGGAGAACTACCTAATTTAAAGGAAGAAGACATTTTGAATAAGAGCCTTGATGCAAAAGAACCACC
GTCTGACTTGACAAGATGAGGATCCGAATTCCGATCCAGTGTGCTGGAATTAATTCGCTGTCTGCGAGGG
CCAGCTGTTGGGGTGAGTACTCCCTCTCAAAAGCGGGCATGACTTCTGCGCTAAGATTGTCAGTTTCCAA
AAACGAGGAGGATTTGATATTCACCTGGCCCGCGGTGATGCCTTTGAGGGTGGCCGCGTCCATCTGGTCA
GAAAAGACAATCTTTTTGTTGTCAAGCTTGAGGTGTGGCAGGCTTGAGATCTGGCCATACACTTGAGTGA
CAATGACATCCACTTTGCCTTTCTCTCCACAGGTGTCCACTCCCAGGTCCAACTGCAGGTCGAGCATGCA
TCTAGGGCGGCCAATTCCGCCCCTCTCCCCCCCCCCCCTAACGTTACTGGCCGAAGCCGCTTGGAATAAG
GCCGGTGTGCGTTTGTCTATATGTTATTTTCCACCATATTGCCGTCTTTTGGCAATGTGAGGGCCCGGAA
ACCTGGCCCTGTCTTCTTGACGAGCATTCCTAGGGGTCTTTCCCCTCTCGCCAAAGGAATGCAAGGTCTG
TTGAATGTCGTGAAGGAAGCAGTTCCTCTGGAAGCTTCTTGAAGACAAACAACGTCTGTAGCGACCCTTT
GCAGGCAGCGGAACCCCCCACCTGGCGACAGGTGCCTCTGCGGCCAAAAGCCACGTGTATAAGATACACC
TGCAAAGGCGGCACAACCCCAGTGCCACGTTGTGAGTTGGATAGTTGTGGAAAGAGTCAAATGGCTCTCC
TCAAGCGTATTCAACAAGGGGCTGAAGGATGCCCAGAAGGTACCCCATTGTATGGGATCTGATCTGGGGC
CTCGGTGCACATGCTTTACATGTGTTTAGTCGAGGTTAAAAAAACGTCTAGGCCCCCCGAACCACGGGGA
CGTGGTTTTCCTTTGAAAAACACGATGATAAGCTTGCCACAACCCACAAGGAGACGACCTTCCATGGCCA
AGCCTTTGTCTCAAGAAGAATCCACCCTCATTGAAAGAGCAACGGCTACAATCAACAGCATCCCCATCTC
TGAAGACTACAGCGTCGCCAGCGCAGCTCTCTCTAGCGACGGCCGCATCTTCACTGGTGTCAATGTATAT
CATTTTACTGGGGGACCTTGTGCAGAACTCGTGGTGCTGGGCACTGCTGCTGCTGCGGCAGCTGGCAACC
TGACTTGTATCGTCGCGATCGGAAATGAGAACAGGGGCATCTTGAGCCCCTGCGGACGGTGCCGACAGGT
GCTTCTCGATCTGCATCCTGGGATCAAAGCCATAGTGAAGGACAGTGATGGACAGCCGACGGCAGTTGGG
ATTCGTGAATTGCTGCCCTCTGGTTATGTGTGGGAGGGCTAACGATATCAAGCTTATCGGTAATCAACCT
CTGGATTACAAAATTTGTGAAAGATTGACTGGTATTCTTAACTATGTTGCTCCTTTTACGCTATGTGGAT
ACGCTGCTTTAATGCCTTTGTATCATGCTATTGCTTCCCGTATGGCTTTCATTTTCTCCTCCTTGTATAA
ATCCTGGTTGCTGTCTCTTTATGAGGAGTTGTGGCCCGTTGTCAGGCAACGTGGCGTGGTGTGCACTGTG
TTTGCTGACGCAACCCCCACTGGTTGGGGCATTGCCACCACCTGTCAGCTCCTTTCCGGGACTTTCGCTT
TCCCCCTCCCTATTGCCACGGCGGAACTCATCGCCGCCTGCCTTGCCCGCTGCTGGACAGGGGCTCGGCT
GTTGGGCACTGACAATTCCGTGGTGTTGTCGGGGAAATCATCGTCCTTTCCTTGGCTGCTCGCCTGTGTT
GCCACCTGGATTCTGCGCGGGACGTCCTTCTGCTACGTCCCTTCGGCCCTCAATCCAGCGGACCTTCCTT
CCCGCGGCCTGCTGCCGGCTCTGCGGCCTCTTCCGCGTCTTCGCCTTCGCCCTCAGACGAGTCGGATCTC
CCTTTGGGCCGCCTCCCCGCATCGATACCGTCGACCTCGAGACCTAGAAAAACATGGAGCAATCACAAGT
AGCAATACAGCAGCTACCAATGCTGATTGTGCCTGGCTAGAAGCACAAGAGGAGGAGGAGGTGGGTTTTC
CAGTCACACCTCAGGTACCTTTAAGACCAATGACTTACAAGGCAGCTGTAGATCTTAGCCACTTTTTAAA
AGAAAAGGGGGGACTGGAAGGGCTAATTCACTCCCAACGAAGACAAGATATCCTTGATCTGTGGATCTAC
CACACACAAGGCTACTTCCCTGATTGGCAGAACTACACACCAGGGCCAGGGATCAGATATCCACTGACCT
TTGGATGGTGCTACAAGCTAGTACCAGTTGAGCAAGAGAAGGTAGAAGAAGCCAATGAAGGAGAGAACAC
CCGCTTGTTACACCCTGTGAGCCTGCATGGGATGGATGACCCGGAGAGAGAAGTATTAGAGTGGAGGTTT
GACAGCCGCCTAGCATTTCATCACATGGCCCGAGAGCTGCATCCGGACTGTACTGGGTCTCTCTGGTTAG
ACCAGATCTGAGCCTGGGAGCTCTCTGGCTAACTAGGGAACCCACTGCTTAAGCCTCAATAAAGCTTGCC
TTGAGTGCTTCAAGTAGTGTGTGCCCGTCTGTTGTGTGACTCTGGTAACTAGAGATCCCTCAGACCCTTT
TAGTCAGTGTGGAAAATCTCTAGCAGGGCCCGTTTAAACCCGCTGATCAGCCTCGACTGTGCCTTCTAGT
TGCCAGCCATCTGTTGTTTGCCCCTCCCCCGTGCCTTCCTTGACCCTGGAAGGTGCCACTCCCACTGTCC
TTTCCTAATAAAATGAGGAAATTGCATCGCATTGTCTGAGTAGGTGTCATTCTATTCTGGGGGGTGGGGT
GGGGCAGGACAGCAAGGGGGAGGATTGGGAAGACAATAGCAGGCATGCTGGGGATGCGGTGGGCTCTATG
GCTTCTGAGGCGGAAAGAACCAGCTGGGGCTCTAGGGGGTATCCCC
[124 nt withheld, positions 8937-9060]
C
[91 nt withheld, positions 9062-9152]
A
[49 nt withheld, positions 9154-9202]
CCTTTGACGTTGGAGTCCACGTTCTTT
[37 nt withheld, positions 9230-9266]
ACCCTATCTCGGTCTATTCTTTTGATTTATAAGGGATTTTGCCGATTTCGGCCTATTGGTTAAAAAATGA
GCTGATTTAACAAAAATTTAACGCGAATTAATTCTGTGGAATGTGTGTCAGTTAGGGTGTGGAAAGTCCC
CAGGCTCCCCAGCAGGCAGAAGTATGCAAAGCATGCATCTCAATTAGTCAGCAACCAGGTGTGGAAAGTC
CCCAGGCTCCCCAGCAGGCAGAAGTATGCAAAGCATGCATCTCAATTAGTCAGCAACCATAGTCCCGCCC
CTAACTCCGCCCATCCCGCCCCTAACTCCGCCCAGTTCCGCCCATTCTCCGCCCCATGGCTGACTAATTT
TTTTTATTTATGCAGAGGCCGAGGCCGCCTCTGCCTCTGAGCTATTCCAGAAGTAGTGAGGAGGCTTTTT
TGGAGGCCTAGGCTTTTGCAAAAAGCTCCCGGGAGCTTGTATATCCATTTTCGGATCTGATCAGCACGTG
TTGACAATTAATCATCGGCATAGTATATCGGCATAGTATAATACGACAAGGTGAGGAACTAAACCATGGC
CAAGTTGACCAGTGCCGTTCCGGTGCTCACCGCGCGCGACGTCGCCGGAGCGGTCGAGTTCTGGACCGAC
CGGCTCGGGTTCTCCCGGGACTTCGTGGAGGACGACTTCGCCGGTGTGGTCCGGGACGACGTGACCCTGT
TCATCAGCGCGGTCCAGGACCAGGTGGTGCCGGACAACACCCTGGCCTGGGTGTGGGTGCGCGGCCTGGA
CGAGCTGTACGCCGAGTGGTCGGAGGTCGTGTCCACGAACTTCCGGGACGCCTCCGGGCCGGCCATGACC
GAGATCGGCGAGCAGCCGTGGGGGCGGGAGTTCGCCCTGCGCGACCCGGCCGGCAACTGCGTGCACTTCG
TGGCCGAGGAGCAGGACTGACACGTGCTACGAGATTTCGATTCCACCGCCGCCTTCTATGAAAGGTTGGG
CTTCGGAATCGTTTTCCGGGACGCCGGCTGGATGATCCTCCAGCGCGGGGATCTCATGCTGGAGTTCTTC
GCCCACCCCAACTTGTTTATTGCAGCTTATAATGGTTACAAATAAAGCAATAGCATCACAAATTTCACAA
ATAAAGCATTTTTTTCACTGCATTCTAGTTGTGGTTTGTCCAAACTCATCAATGTATCTTATCATGTCTG
TATACCGTCGACCTCTAGCTAGAGCTTGGCGTAATCATGGTCATAGCTGTTTCCTGTGTGAAATTGTTAT
CCGCTCACAATTCCACACAACATACGAGCCGGAAGCATAAAGTGTAAAGCCTGGGGTGCCTAATGAGTGA
GCTAACTCACATTAATTGCGTTGCGCTCACTGCCCGCTTTCCAGTCGGGAAACCTGTCGTGCCAGCTGCA
TTAATGAATCGGCCAACGCGCGGGGAGAGGCGGTTTGCGTATTGGGCGCTCTTCCGCTTCCTCGCTCACT
GACTCGCTGCGCTCGGTCGTTCGGCTGCGGCGAGCGGTATCAGCTCACTCAAAGGCGGTAATACGGTTAT
CCACAGAATCAGGGGATAACGCAGGAAAGAACATGTGAGCAAAAGGCCAGCAAAAGGCCAGGAACCGTAA
AAAGGCCGCGTTGCTGGCGTTTTTCCATAGGCTCCGCCCCCCTGACGAGCATCACAAAAATCGACGCTCA
AGTCAGAGGTGGCGAAACCCGACAGGACTATAAAGATACCAGGCGTTTCCCCCTGGAAGCTCCCTCGTGC
GCTCTCCTGTTCCGACCCTGCCGCTTACCGGATACCTGTCCGCCTTTCTCCCTTCGGGAAGCGTGGCGCT
TTCTCATAGCTCACGCTGTAGGTATCTCAGTTCGGTGTAGGTCGTTCGCTCCAAGCTGGGCTGTGTGCAC
GAACCCCCCGTTCAGCCCGACCGCTGCGCCTTATCCGGTAACTATCGTCTTGAGTCCAACCCGGTAAGAC
ACGACTTATCGCCACTGGCAGCAGCCACTGGTAACAGGATTAGCAGAGCGAGGTATGTAGGCGGTGCTAC
AGAGTTCTTGAAGTGGTGGCCTAACTACGGCTACACTAGAAGAACAGTATTTGGTATCTGCGCTCTGCTG
AAGCCAGTTACCTTCGGAAAAAGAGTTGGTAGCTCTTGATCCGGCAAACAAACCACCGCTGGTAGCGGTG
GTTTTTTTGTTTGCAAGCAGCAGATTACGCGCAGAAAAAAAGGATCTCAAGAAGATCCTTTGATCTTTTC
TACGGGGTCTGACGCTCAGTGGAACGAAAACTCACGTTAAGGGATTTTGGTCATGAGATTATCAAAAAGG
ATCTTCACCTAGATCCTTTTAAATTAAAAATGAAGTTTTAAATCAATCTAAAGTATATATGAGTAAACTT
GGTCTGACAGTTACCAATGCTTAATCAGTGAGGCACCTATCTCAGCGATCTGTCTATTTCGTTCATCCAT
AGTTGCCTGACTCCCCGTCGTGTAGATAACTACGATACGGGAGGGCTTACCATCTGGCCCCAGTGCTGCA
ATGATACCGCGAGACCCACGCTCACCGGCTCCAGATTTATCAGCAATAAACCAGCCAGCCGGAAGGGCCG
AGCGCAGAAGTGGTCCTGCAACTTTATCCGCCTCCATCCAGTCTATTAATTGTTGCCGGGAAGCTAGAGT
AAGTAGTTCGCCAGTTAATAGTTTGCGCAACGTTGTTGCCATTGCTACAGGCATCGTGGTGTCACGCTCG
TCGTTTGGTATGGCTTCATTCAGCTCCGGTTCCCAACGATCAAGGCGAGTTACATGATCCCCCATGTTGT
GCAAAAAAGCGGTTAGCTCCTTCGGTCCTCCGATCGTTGTCAGAAGTAAGTTGGCCGCAGTGTTATCACT
CATGGTTATGGCAGCACTGCATAATTCTCTTACTGTCATGCCATCCGTAAGATGCTTTTCTGTGACTGGT
GAGTACTCAACCAAGTCATTCTGAGAATAGTGTATGCGGCGACCGAGTTGCTCTTGCCCGGCGTCAATAC
GGGATAATACCGCGCCACATAGCAGAACTTTAAAAGTGCTCATCATTGGAAAACGTTCTTCGGGGCGAAA
ACTCTCAAGGATCTTACCGCTGTTGAGATCCAGTTCGATGTAACCCACTCGTGCACCCAACTGATCTTCA
GCATCTTTTACTTTCACCAGCGTTTCTGGGTGAGCAAAAACAGGAAGGCAAAATGCCGCAAAAAAGGGAA
TAAGGGCGACACGGAAATGTTGAATACTCATACTCTTCCTTTTTCAATATTATTGAAGCATTTATCAGGG
TTATTGTCTCATGAGCGGATACATATTTGAATGTATTTAGAAAAATAAACAAATAGGGGTTCCGCGCACA
TTTCCCCGAAAAGTGCCACCTGAC
